>Addgene plasmid #55709 | pSG5-p110α-WT | addgene full sequence | sequence record 229317 | Addgene NGS Result
CAGGCTCCCCAGCAGGCAGAAGTATGCAAAGCATGCATCTCAATTAGTCAGCAAGGAAAGTCCCCAGGCT
CCCCAGCAGGCAGAAGTATGCAAAGCATGCATCTCAATTAGTCAGCAACCATAGTCCCGCCCCTAACTCC
GCCCATCCCGCCCCTAACTCCGCCCAGTTCCGCCCATTCTCCGCCCCATGGCTGACTAATTTTTTTTATT
TATGCAGAGGCCGAGGCCGCCTCGGCCTCTGAGCTATTCCAGAAGTAGTGAAGAGGCTTTTTTGGAGGCC
TAGGCTTTTGCAAAAAGCTCCGGATCGATCCTGAGAACTTCAGGGTGAGTTTGGGGACCCTTGATTGTTC
TTTCTTTTTCGCTATTGTAAAATTCATGTTATATGGAGGGGGCAAAGTTTTCAGGGTGTTGTTTAGAATG
GGAAGATGTCCCTTGTATCACCATGGACCCTCATGATAATTTTGTTTCTTTCACTTTCTACTCTGTTGAC
AACCATTGTCTCCTCTTATTTTCTTTTCATTTTCTGTAACTTTTTCGTTAAACTTTAGCTTGCATTTGTA
ACGAATTTTTAAATTCACTTTTGTTTATTTGTCAGATTGTAAGTACTTTCTCTAATCACTTTTTTTTCAA
GGCAATCAGGGTATATTATATTGTACTTCAGCACAGTTTTAGAGAACAATTGTTATAATTAAATGATAAG
GTAGAATATTTCTGCATATAAATTCTGGCTGGCGTGGAAATATTCTTATTGGTAGAAACAACTACATCCT
GGTCATCATCCTGCCTTTCTCTTTATGGTTACAATGATATACACTGTTTGAGATGAGGATAAAATACTCT
GAGTCCAAACCGGGCCCCTCTGCTAACCATGTTCATGCCTTCTTCTTTTTCCTACAGCTCCTGGGCAACG
TGCTGGTTATTGTGCTGTCTCATCATTTTGGCAAAGAATTGTAATACGACTCACTATAGGGCGAATTCGG
ATCCGCCACCATGGATTACAAGGATGACGACGATAAGCCTCCACGACCATCTTCGGGTGAACTGTGGGGC
ATCCACTTGATGCCCCCACGAATCCTAGTGGAATGTTTACTCCCCAATGGAATGATAGTGACTTTAGAAT
GCCTCCGTGAGGCCACACTCGTCACCATCAAACATGAACTGTTCAGAGAGGCCAGGAAATACCCTCTCCA
TCAGCTTCTGCAAGACGAAACTTCTTACATTTTCGTAAGTGTCACCCAAGAAGCAGAAAGGGAAGAATTT
TTTGATGAAACAAGACGACTTTGTGACCTTCGGCTTTTTCAACCCTTTTTAAAAGTTATTGAACCAGTAG
GCAACCGTGAAGAAAAGATCCTCAATCGAGAAATTGGTTTTGTTATTGGCATGCCAGTGTGTGAATTTGA
TATGGTTAAAGATCCAGAAGTCCAAGACTTTCGAAGGAACATTCTGAATGTTTGCAAAGAAGCTGTGGAC
CTGCGGGATCTCAACTCGCCTCATAGCAGAGCAATGTATGTCTACCCTCCAAATGTCGAGTCTTCCCCAG
AACTGCCAAAGCACATCTACAACAAGTTAGATAAAGGACAAATCATAGTGGTGATTTGGGTAATAGTCTC
TCCAAACAACGACAAGCAGAAGTACACTCTGAAGATCAATCATGACTGTGTGCCAGAGCAAGTCATTGCT
GAAGCCATCAGGAAAAAGACTCGGAGCATGTTGTTGTCCTCTGAGCAGCTGAAACTCTGTGTCTTAGAAT
ATCAGGGCAAGTATATTCTGAAAGTGTGTGGCTGTGACGAATACTTCCTGGAAAAGTACCCTCTGAGTCA
GTACAAGTACATAAGAAGCTGTATAATGCTGGGGAGGATGCCCAACTTGATGCTGATGGCCAAAGAAAGC
CTATACTCTCAGCTGCCGATTGATAGCTTCACCATGCCGTCATACTCCAGGCGCATCTCCACAGCCACAC
CCTACATGAATGGAGAGACATCTACGAAATCCCTCTGGGTCATAAATAGTGCGCTCAGAATAAAAATTCT
TTGTGCAACCTATGTAAATGTAAATATTCGAGACATTGATAAGATCTATGTTCGAACAGGTATCTACCAT
GGAGGAGAACCCTTATGTGACAATGTGAACACTCAAAGAGTACCTTGTTCCAATCCTAGGTGGAATGAAT
GGCTGAATTATGATATATACATTCCTGATCTTCCTCGTGCTGCACGCCTTTGCCTTTCAATCTGCTCTGT
TAAAGGCCGAAAGGGTGCTAAGGAGGAGCACTGTCCGTTGGCCTGGGGAAACATAAACTTGTTTGATTAT
ACAGACACCCTAGTGTCCGGGAAAATGGCTTTGAATCTCTGGCCTGTACCGCATGGGTTAGAAGATCTGC
TGAACCCTATTGGTGTTACTGGGTCAAATCCAAATAAAGAAACTCCATGCTTAGAGTTGGAGTTTGATTG
GTTCAGCAGTGTGGTGAAGTTTCCAGACATGTCTGTGATCGAAGAACATGCCAATTGGTCCGTGTCCCGA
GAAGCTGGATTCAGTTACTCCCATACAGGACTGAGTAACAGACTAGCCAGAGACAATGAGTTAAGAGAAA
ATGACAAGGAACAGCTCCGAGCACTTTGCACCCGGGACCCACTATCTGAAATCACTGAACAAGAGAAAGA
CTTCCTATGGAGCCACAGACACTACTGCGTAACTATTCCTGAAATCCTACCCAAATTGCTTCTGTCTGTC
AAGTGGAATTCCAGAGACGAAGTGGCCCAGATGTACTGCTTAGTAAAAGATTGGCCTCCAATCAAACCAG
AGCAAGCCATGGAACTCCTGGACTGTAACTATCCAGATCCTATGGTTCGGAGTTTTGCTGTTCGGTGCTT
AGAAAAATATTTAACAGATGACAAACTTTCTCAGTACCTCATTCAACTTGTACAGGTCTTAAAATATGAA
CAGTATTTGGATAACCTGCTTGTGAGATTTTTACTCAAGAAAGCATTGACAAATCAAAGGATTGGCCATT
TTTTCTTTTGGCATTTAAAATCTGAGATGCACAATAAGACTGTCAGTCAGAGGTTTGGCCTGCTATTGGA
GTCCTACTGCCGTGCCTGTGGGATGTATCTGAAGCACCTGAACAGACAAGTAGAGGCCATGGAGAAGCTC
ATCAACCTAACGGACATCCTTAAGCAGGAGAAGAAGGATGAGACACAAAAGGTACAGATGAAGTTTTTGG
TTGAACAGATGAGACAGCCAGACTTCATGGATGCTTTGCAGGGTTTTCTGTCCCCTCTGAATCCTGCTCA
CCAACTAGGAAACCTCAGGCTTGAAGAGTGTCGAATTATGTCCTCTGCAAAAAGGCCACTGTGGTTGAAT
TGGGAGAACCCAGACATCATGTCAGAGCTACTGTTTCAGAACAATGAGATCATCTTTAAAAATGGCGACG
ACTTACGGCAAGATATGTTAACCCTTCAGATCATCCGAATCATGGAGAACATCTGGCAAAACCAAGGCCT
TGACCTTCGCATGCTACCTTATGGCTGTCTATCCATTGGGGACTGTGTGGGTCTCATCGAGGTGGTGAGA
AACTCTCACACCATCATGCAAATCCAGTGCAAAGGAGGCCTGAAGGGGGCGCTGCAGTTCAACAGCCACA
CACTGCATCAATGGCTCAAGGACAAGAACAAGGGCGAGATATATGATGCAGCCATTGACCTGTTCACTCG
GTCCTGCGCTGGGTACTGCGTGGCAACCTTTATCTTGGGAATTGGAGACCGGCACAACAGCAACATCATG
GTGAAAGATGACGGACAGCTGTTTCATATAGATTTTGGGCACTTTTTGGATCACAAGAAGAAAAAATTTG
GCTATAAGCGGGAACGTGTGCCATTTGTGTTGACACAGGATTTCTTGATTGTGATTAGTAAGGGAGCACA
AGAGTACACCAAGACCAGAGAGTTTGAGAGGTTTCAGGAGATGTGTTACAAGGCTTACCTAGCAATTCGG
CAGCATGCCAATCTCTTCATCAACCTTTTTTCAATGATGCTTGGCTCTGGAATGCCAGAACTACAATCTT
TTGATGACATTGCATATATCCGAAAGACTCTAGCCTTGGACAAAACTGAGCAAGAAGCTTTGGAATATTT
CACAAAGCAAATGAATGATGCACATCATGGTGGATGGACGACAAAAATGGATTGGATCTTCCACACCATC
AAGCAGCATGCTTTGAACTGAGGATCCAGATCTTATTAAAGCAGAACTTGTTTATTGCAGCTTATAATGG
TTACAAATAAAGCAATAGCATCACAAATTTCACAAATAAAGCATTTTTTTCACTGCATTCTAGTTGTGGT
TTGTCCAAACTCATCAATGTATCTTATCATGTCTGGTCGACTCTAGACTCTTCCGCTTCCTCGCTCACTG
ACTCGCTGCGCTCGGTCGTTCGGCTGCGGCGAGCGGTATCAGCTCACTCAAAGGCGGTAATACGGTTATC
CACAGAATCAGGGGATAACGCAGGAAAGAACATGTGAGCAAAAGGCCAGCAAAAGGCCAGGAACCGTAAA
AAGGCCGCGTTGCTGGCGTTTTTCCATAGGCTCCGCCCCCCTGACGAGCATCACAAAAATCGACGCTCAA
GTCAGAGGTGGCGAAACCCGACAGGACTATAAAGATACCAGGCGTTTCCCCCTGGAAGCTCCCTCGTGCG
CTCTCCTGTTCCGACCCTGCCGCTTACCGGATACCTGTCCGCCTTTCTCCCTTCGGGAAGCGTGGCGCTT
TCTCATAGCTCACGCTGTAGGTATCTCAGTTCGGTGTAGGTCGTTCGCTCCAAGCTGGGCTGTGTGCACG
AACCCCCCGTTCAGCCCGACCGCTGCGCCTTATCCGGTAACTATCGTCTTGAGTCCAACCCGGTAAGACA
CGACTTATCGCCACTGGCAGCAGCCACTGGTAACAGGATTAGCAGAGCGAGGTATGTAGGCGGTGCTACA
GAGTTCTTGAAGTGGTGGCCTAACTACGGCTACACTAGAAGAACAGTATTTGGTATCTGCGCTCTGCTGA
AGCCAGTTACCTTCGGAAAAAGAGTTGGTAGCTCTTGATCCGGCAAACAAACCACCGCTGGTAGCGGTGG
TTTTTTTGTTTGCAAGCAGCAGATTACGCGCAGAAAAAAAGGATCTCAAGAAGATCCTTTGATCTTTTCT
ACGGGGTCTGACGCTCAGTGGAACGAAAACTCACGTTAAGGGATTTTGGTCATGAGATTATCAAAAAGGA
TCTTCACCTAGATCCTTTTAAATTAAAAATGAAGTTTTAAATCAATCTAAAGTATATATGAGTAAACTTG
GTCTGACAGTTACCAATGCTTAATCAGTGAGGCACCTATCTCAGCGATCTGTCTATTTCGTTCATCCATA
GTTGCCTGACTCCCCGTCGTGTAGATAACTACGATACGGGAGGGCTTACCATCTGGCCCCAGTGCTGCAA
TGATACCGCGAGACCCACGCTCACCGGCTCCAGATTTATCAGCAATAAACCAGCCAGCCGGAAGGGCCGA
GCGCAGAAGTGGTCCTGCAACTTTATCCGCCTCCATCCAGTCTATTAATTGTTGCCGGGAAGCTAGAGTA
AGTAGTTCGCCAGTTAATAGTTTGCGCAACGTTGTTGCCATTGCTACAGGCATCGTGGTGTCACGCTCGT
CGTTTGGTATGGCTTCATTCAGCTCCGGTTCCCAACGATCAAGGCGAGTTACATGATCCCCCATGTTGTG
CAAAAAAGCGGTTAGCTCCTTCGGTCCTCCGATCGTTGTCAGAAGTAAGTTGGCCGCAGTGTTATCACTC
ATGGTTATGGCAGCACTGCATAATTCTCTTACTGTCATGCCATCCGTAAGATGCTTTTCTGTGACTGGTG
AGTACTCAACCAAGTCATTCTGAGAATAGTGTATGCGGCGACCGAGTTGCTCTTGCCCGGCGTCAATACG
GGATAATACCGCGCCACATAGCAGAACTTTAAAAGTGCTCATCATTGGAAAACGTTCTTCGGGGCGAAAA
CTCTCAAGGATCTTACCGCTGTTGAGATCCAGTTCGATGTAACCCACTCGTGCACCCAACTGATCTTCAG
CATCTTTTACTTTCACCAGCGTTTCTGGGTGAGCAAAAACAGGAAGGCAAAATGCCGCAAAAAAGGGAAT
AAGGGCGACACGGAAATGTTGAATACTCATACTCTTCCTTTTTCAATATTATTGAAGCATTTATCAGGGT
TATTGTCTCATGAGCGGATACATATTTGAATGTATTTAGAAAAATAAACAAATAGGGGTTCCGCGCACAT
TTCCCCGAAAAGTGCCACCTGACGTCTAAGAAACCATTATTATCATGACATTAACCTATAAAAATAGGCG
TATCACGAGGCCCTTTCGTCTCGCGCGTTTCGGTGATGACGGTGAAAACCTCTGACACATGCAGCTCCCG
GAGACGGTCACAGCTTGTCTGTAAGCGGATGCCGGGAGCAGACAAGCCCGTCAGGGCGCGTCAGCGGGTG
TTGGCGGGTGTCGGGGCTGGCTTAACTATGCGGCATCAGAGCAGATTGTACTGAGAGTGCACCATATGCG
GTGTGAAATACCGCACAGATGCGTAAGGAGAAAATACCGCATCAGGAAATTGTAATCGTTAATATTTTGT
TAAAATTCGCGTTAAATTTTTGTTAAATCAGCTCATTTTTTAACCAATAGGCCGAAATCGGCAAAATCCC
TTATAAATCAAAAGAATAGACCGAGATAGGGT
[37 nt withheld, positions 6753-6789]
AAAGAACGTGGACTCCAACGTCAAAGG
[49 nt withheld, positions 6817-6865]
T
[91 nt withheld, positions 6867-6957]
G
[124 nt withheld, positions 6959-7082]
CCATTCGCCATTCAGGCTGCGCAACTGTTGGGAAGGGCGATCGGTGCGGGCCTCTTCGCTATTACGCCAG
CTGGCGAAAGGGGGATGTGCTGCAAGGCGATTAAGTTGGGTAACGCCAGGGTTTTCCCAGTCACGACGTT
GTAAAACGACGGCCAGTGAATTGTCGACTTCTGAGGCGGAAAGAACCAGCTGTGGAATGTGTGTCAGTTA
GGGTGTGGAAAGTCCC
Features (pLannotate 1.2.2; 13 found; start..end, strand, type, name):
    325..897     +  intron         β-globin intron: intron from rabbit β-globin gene
    952..970     +  promoter       T7 promoter: promoter for bacteriophage T7 RNA polymerase
    994..1017    +  CDS            3xFLAG (fragment): three tandem FLAG® epitope tags
   1018..4218    +  CDS            Pik3ca: PK3CA_MOUSE - Experimental evidence at protein level: Swiss-Prot protein existence level 1. Phosphoinositide-3-kinase (PI3K) phosphorylates phosphatidylinositol (PI) and its phosphorylated derivatives at position 3 of the inositol ring to produce 3-phosphoinositides. Uses ATP and PtdIns(4,5)P2 (phosphatidylinositol 4,5-bisphosphate) to generate phosphatidylinositol 3,4,5-trisphosphate (PIP3). PIP3 plays a key role by recruiting PH domain-containing proteins to the membrane, including AKT1 and PDPK1, activating signaling cascades involved in cell growth, survival, proliferation, motility and mo
   4245..4366    +  polyA_signal   SV40 poly(A) signal: SV40 polyadenylation signal
   4571..5159    -  rep_origin     ori: high-copy-number ColE1/pMB1/pBR322/pUC origin of replication
   5330..6190    -  CDS            AmpR: β-lactamase; bla; confers resistance to ampicillin, carbenicillin, and related antibiotics
   6191..6295    -  promoter       AmpR promoter: bla
   6390..6425    +  CDS            rop (fragment): Rop protein, which maintains plasmids at low copy number; rop
   6527..6626    +  misc_feature   bom (fragment): basis of mobility region from pBR322
   6654..7082    -  rep_origin     f1 ori (sequence partly withheld): f1 bacteriophage origin of replication; arrow indicates direction of (+) strand synthesis
   7086..7243    -  CDS            lacZα (fragment): LacZα fragment of β-galactosidase; lacZ fragment
   7253..294     +  promoter       SV40 promoter (across the origin): SV40 enhancer and early promoter
