[The description below was written by a language model from this plasmid's Addgene catalogue record and pLannotate feature annotations shown in this document.]
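Description:
pSG5-p110α-WT is a mammalian expression plasmid built on the Agilent pSG5 backbone (about 4.1 kb without insert; the sequenced construct is about 7.3 kb) that carries wild-type mouse p110α, the catalytic subunit of class IA phosphoinositide 3-kinase encoded by Pik3ca. It is propagated in E. coli as a high-copy plasmid through a ColE1/pUC-type origin and selected with ampicillin via the β-lactamase gene and its own promoter. An f1 phage origin is also present, which in principle allows single-stranded DNA production. Short remnants of rop, bom and lacZα are annotated only as fragments left over from the backbone's construction.

The expression cassette follows the standard pSG5 layout. The SV40 enhancer/early promoter drives transcription in mammalian cells, followed by a rabbit β-globin intron that promotes splicing and efficient mRNA expression. A T7 promoter lies just upstream of the coding region. The catalogue lists T7 as the promoter, but this element serves for in vitro transcription and as a sequencing primer site, while the SV40 promoter is what supports eukaryotic expression. The open reading frame starts with an N-terminal FLAG epitope; its annotation as a short 3xFLAG fragment is consistent with a single FLAG unit. The tag is fused directly to the Pik3ca coding sequence, and the transcript ends at an SV40 polyadenylation signal. The insert was cloned as a BamHI fragment, with both sites retained.

The plasmid is intended for transient expression of FLAG-tagged wild-type p110α in eukaryotic cells, allowing detection or immunoprecipitation through the tag. The associated study examined how RAS and RHO family GTPases regulate distinct PI3K isoforms.
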