Addgene plasmid #55709: pSG5-p110α-WT
Purpose: eukaryotic expression of Flag tagged p110a WT
Depositing lab: Julian Downward. Depositing organization: Cancer Research UK. Publication: RAS and RHO families of GTPases directly regulate distinct phosphoinositide 3-kinase isoforms. Fritsch R, de Krijger I, Fritsch K, George R, Reason B, Kumar MS, Diefenbacher M, Stamp G, Downward J. Cell. 2013 May 23;153(5):1050-63. doi: 10.1016/j.cell.2013.04.031. PubMed 23706742.
Backbone
  Vector backbone: pSG5
  Backbone manufacturer: Agilent
  Backbone size w/o insert (bp): 4100
  Vector type: Mammalian Expression
Growth in bacteria
  Bacterial resistance: Ampicillin, 100 μg/mL
  Growth temperature: 37°C
  Growth strain: DH5alpha
  Copy number: High Copy
Gene/Insert
  Gene/Insert name: p110 alpha (alt name: PI3K)
  Species: M. musculus (mouse)
  Promoter: T7
  Tag / fusion protein: flag (N terminal on insert)
  Cloning method: Restriction Enzyme; 5′ cloning site BamHI (not destroyed); 3′ cloning site BamHI (not destroyed)
  Sequencing primers: 5′ T7
Terms and licenses: Academic/Nonprofit Terms; Industry Terms: Not Available to Industry
How to cite: pSG5-p110α-WT was a gift from Julian Downward (Addgene plasmid # 55709 ; http://n2t.net/addgene:55709 ; RRID:Addgene_55709)
