>Addgene plasmid #55709 | pSG5-p110α-WT | addgene partial sequence | sequence record 93051 | SV40pA-R 5'-GAAATTTGTGATGCTATTGC-3'
AAGATCCAATCCATTTTTGTCGTCCATCCACCATGATGTGCATCATTCATTTGCTTTGTGAAATATTCCA
AAGCTTCTTGCTCAGTTTTGTCCAAGGCTAGAGTCTTTCGGATATATGCAATGTCATCAAAAGATTGTAG
TTCTGGCATTCCAGAGCCAAGCATCATTGAAAAAAGGTTGATGAAGAGATTGGCATGCTGCCGAATTGCT
AGGTAAGCCTTGTAACACATCTCCTGAAACCTCTCAAACTCTCTGGTCTTGGTGTACTCTTGTGCTCCCT
TACTAATCACAATCAAGAAATCCTGTGTCAACACAAATGGCACACGTTCCCGCTTATAGCCAAATTTTTT
CTTCTTGTGATCCAAAAAGTGCCCAAAATCTATATGAAACAGCTGTCCGTCATCTTTCACCATGATGTTG
CTGTTGTGCCGGTCTCCAATTCCCAAGATAAAGGTTGCCACGCAGTACCCAGCGCAAGACCGAGTGAACA
